Addgene plasmid #148437: pCIneo-TISU-RLuc-6xbsMS2-random_AC
Purpose: Mammalian Expression of 6xbsMS2-random
Depositing lab: Elisa Izaurralde. Depositing organization: Max Planck Institute for Developmental Biology. Publication: miRISC and the CCR4-NOT complex silence mRNA targets independently of 43S ribosomal scanning. Kuzuoglu-Ozturk D, Bhandari D, Huntzinger E, Fauser M, Helms S, Izaurralde E. EMBO J. 2016 Jun 1;35(11):1186-203. doi: 10.15252/embj.201592901. Epub 2016 Mar 23. PubMed 27009120.
Backbone
  Vector backbone: pCI-neo
  Vector type: Mammalian Expression
Growth in bacteria
  Bacterial resistance: Ampicillin, 100 μg/mL
  Growth temperature: 37°C
  Growth strain: DH5alpha
  Copy number: High Copy
Gene/Insert
  Gene/Insert name: 6xbsMS2-random
  Species: Other
  Cloning method: Unknown
Terms and licenses: Academic/Nonprofit Terms; Industry Terms: Not Available to Industry
Depositor comments: Plasmids from this collection were made available to the research community and donated after the lab closed. Please note that the sequence provided by the depositing laboratory may be theoretical/predicted or based on Sanger sequencing results. There may be discrepancies between sequencing results obtained by Addgene and the depositor sequence. If an Addgene verified sequence is not available, please contact before placing your order to request that our lab fully sequence the plasmid.
How to cite: pCIneo-TISU-RLuc-6xbsMS2-random_AC was a gift from Elisa Izaurralde (Addgene plasmid # 148437 ; http://n2t.net/addgene:148437 ; RRID:Addgene_148437)
