[The description below was written by a language model from this plasmid's Addgene catalogue record and pLannotate feature annotations shown in this document.]
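Description:
pCIneo-TISU-RLuc-6xbsMS2-random_AC is a 6,605 nt mammalian expression reporter built on the pCI-neo backbone. It is propagated in E. coli as a high-copy plasmid through a ColE1/pUC-type origin and selected with ampicillin via the bla (AmpR) cassette. An f1 origin is also present, which in principle allows single-stranded DNA production. For mammalian cells, the backbone carries a neomycin phosphotransferase gene driven by the SV40 enhancer/early promoter and terminated by a synthetic poly(A) signal, which permits G418 selection of stable transfectants.

The reporter unit is driven by the CMV immediate early enhancer and promoter and encodes human codon-optimized Renilla luciferase. The coding sequence begins only a short distance downstream of the annotated promoter. This fits the "TISU" in the name, which presumably refers to a Translation Initiator of Short 5' UTR element, although no such element is annotated in the feature table. Downstream of the luciferase ORF, six MS2 stem loops are arrayed in the 3' UTR as binding sites for the bacteriophage MS2 coat protein, so that proteins fused to it can be tethered to the transcript. These are followed by a region that pLannotate matches only as short fragments (SV40 large T antigen, TcR). This region may be the "random" sequence named in the insert, but the record does not define it or the "AC" suffix. An SV40 poly(A) signal lies further downstream and is annotated on the reverse strand.

The associated publication concerns silencing by miRISC and the CCR4-NOT complex independently of 43S ribosomal scanning. The plasmid is therefore most plausibly a tethering reporter for testing repression of a scanning-independent mRNA.
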