Features (pLannotate 1.2.2; 25 found; start..end, strand, type, name):
    140..517     +  enhancer       CMV enhancer: human cytomegalovirus immediate early enhancer
    518..729     +  promoter       CMV promoter: human cytomegalovirus (CMV) immediate early promoter
    764..1696    +  CDS            hRluc: Renilla luciferase human codon-optimized
   1774..1792    +  misc_RNA       MS2 stem loop: stem loop that binds the bacteriophage MS2 coat protein
   1813..1831    +  misc_RNA       MS2 stem loop: stem loop that binds the bacteriophage MS2 coat protein
   1852..1870    +  misc_RNA       MS2 stem loop: stem loop that binds the bacteriophage MS2 coat protein
   1891..1909    +  misc_RNA       MS2 stem loop: stem loop that binds the bacteriophage MS2 coat protein
   1930..1948    +  misc_RNA       MS2 stem loop: stem loop that binds the bacteriophage MS2 coat protein
   1969..1987    +  misc_RNA       MS2 stem loop: stem loop that binds the bacteriophage MS2 coat protein
   2016..2100    -  CDS            large T antigen (fragment): large T antigen from SV40 (simian virus 40)
   2101..2256    +  CDS            TcR (fragment): tetracycline efflux protein; tet; confers resistance to tetracycline
   2274..2291    -  promoter       T3 promoter (fragment): promoter for bacteriophage T3 RNA polymerase
   2309..2430    -  polyA_signal   SV40 poly(A) signal: SV40 polyadenylation signal
   2453..2521    -  CDS            large T antigen (fragment): large T antigen from SV40 (simian virus 40)
   2545..2612    +  CDS            lacZα (fragment): LacZα fragment of β-galactosidase; lacZ fragment
   2616..3044    +  rep_origin     f1 ori (sequence partly withheld): f1 bacteriophage origin of replication; arrow indicates direction of (+) strand synthesis
   3072..3123    -  misc_feature   bom (fragment): basis of mobility region from pBR322
   3188..3545    +  promoter       SV40 promoter: SV40 enhancer and early promoter
   3596..4387    +  CDS            neo: KKA2_KLEPN - Also known as kan, nptII. Experimental evidence at protein level: Swiss-Prot protein existence level 1. Resistance to kanamycin, neomycin, paromomycin, ribostamycin, butirosin and gentamicin B. From Klebsiella pneumoniae.
   4454..4502    +  polyA_signal   poly(A) signal: synthetic polyadenylation signal
   4522..4576    -  misc_feature   bom (fragment): basis of mobility region from pBR322
   4678..4713    -  CDS            rop (fragment): Rop protein, which maintains plasmids at low copy number; rop
   4808..4912    +  promoter       AmpR promoter: bla
   4913..5773    +  CDS            AmpR: β-lactamase; bla; confers resistance to ampicillin, carbenicillin, and related antibiotics
   5944..6532    +  rep_origin     ori: high-copy-number ColE1/pMB1/pBR322/pUC origin of replication
>Addgene plasmid #148437 | pCIneo-TISU-RLuc-6xbsMS2-random_AC | depositor full sequence | sequence record 290885 | Full Sequence
TCAATATTGGCCATTAGCCATATTATTCATTGGTTATATAGCATAAATCAATATTGGCTATTGGCCATTG
CATACGTTGTATCTATATCATAATATGTACATTTATATTGGCTCATGTCCAATATGACCGCCATGTTGGC
ATTGATTATTGACTAGTTATTAATAGTAATCAATTACGGGGTCATTAGTTCATAGCCCATATATGGAGTT
CCGCGTTACATAACTTACGGTAAATGGCCCGCCTGGCTGACCGCCCAACGACCCCCGCCCATTGACGTCA
ATAATGACGTATGTTCCCATAGTAACGCCAATAGGGACTTTCCATTGACGTCAATGGGTGGAGTATTTAC
GGTAAACTGCCCACTTGGCAGTACATCAAGTGTATCATATGCCAAGTCCGCCCCCTATTGACGTCAATGA
CGGTAAATGGCCCGCCTGGCATTATGCCCAGTACATGACCTTACGGGACTTTCCTACTTGGCAGTACATC
TACGTATTAGTCATCGCTATTACCATGGTGATGCGGTTTTGGCAGTACACCAATGGGCGTGGATAGCGGT
TTGACTCACGGGGATTTCCAAGTCTCCACCCCATTGACGTCAATGGGAGTTTGTTTTGGCACCAAAATCA
ACGGGACTTTCCAAAATGTCGTAACAACTGCGATCGCCCGCCCCGTTGACGCAAATGGGCGGTAGGCGTG
TACGGTGGGAGGTCTATATAAGCAGAGCTCGTTTAGTGAACCGTCAGATCCAAGATGGCGGCAGCTTCCA
AGGTGTACGACCCCGAGCAACGCAAACGCATGATCACTGGGCCTCAGTGGTGGGCTCGCTGCAAGCAAAT
GAACGTGCTGGACTCCTTCATCAACTACTATGATTCCGAGAAGCACGCCGAGAACGCCGTGATTTTTCTG
CATGGTAACGCTGCCTCCAGCTACCTGTGGAGGCACGTCGTGCCTCACATCGAGCCCGTGGCTAGATGCA
TCATCCCTGATCTGATCGGAATGGGTAAGTCCGGCAAGAGCGGGAATGGCTCATATCGCCTCCTGGATCA
CTACAAGTACCTCACCGCTTGGTTCGAGCTGCTGAACCTTCCAAAGAAAATCATCTTTGTGGGCCACGAC
TGGGGGGCTTGTCTGGCCTTTCACTACTCCTACGAGCACCAAGACAAGATCAAGGCCATCGTCCATGCTG
AGAGTGTCGTGGACGTGATCGAGTCCTGGGACGAGTGGCCTGACATCGAGGAGGATATCGCCCTGATCAA
GAGCGAAGAGGGCGAGAAAATGGTGCTTGAGAATAACTTCTTCGTCGAGACCATGCTCCCAAGCAAGATC
ATGCGGAAACTGGAGCCTGAGGAGTTCGCTGCCTACCTGGAGCCATTCAAGGAGAAGGGCGAGGTTAGAC
GGCCTACCCTCTCCTGGCCTCGCGAGATCCCTCTCGTTAAGGGAGGCAAGCCCGACGTCGTCCAGATTGT
CCGCAACTACAACGCCTACCTTCGGGCCAGCGACGATCTGCCTAAGATGTTCATCGAGTCCGACCCTGGG
TTCTTTTCCAACGCTATTGTCGAGGGAGCTAAGAAGTTCCCTAACACCGAGTTCGTGAAGGTGAAGGGCC
TCCACTTCAGCCAGGAGGACGCTCCAGATGAAATGGGTAAGTACATCAAGAGCTTCGTGGAGCGCGTGCT
GAAGAACGAGCAGTAATTCTAGCCGACTCACTATAGGGCGAATTGGCGGAAGGCCGTCAAGGCCGCATCA
ACGAGCTCTCTAGACTGTAGAAAACATGAGGATCACCCATGTCTGCTGGACGACTGTAGAAAACATGAGG
ATCACCCATGTCTGCTGTCTAGCTGTAGAAAACATGAGGATCACCCATGTCTGCTGGACGACTGTAGAAA
ACATGAGGATCACCCATGTCTGCTGTCTAGCTGTAGAAAACATGAGGATCACCCATGTCTGCTGGACGAC
TGTAGAAAACATGAGGATCACCCATGTCTGCTGGGCCCCAACAATTGCATTCATTTTATGTTTCAGGTTC
AGGGGGAGGTGTGGGAGGTTTTTTAAAGCAAGTAAAACCTCTACAAATGTGGTATGGCTGATTATGATCA
GTCGACCGATGCCCTTGAGAGCCTTCAACCCAGTCAGCTCCTTCCGGTGGGCGCGGGGCATGACTATCGT
CGCCGCACTTATGACTGTCTTCTTTATCATGCAACTCGTAGGACAGGTGCCGGCAGCGCTCTGGGTCATT
TTCGGCGAGGACCGCTCTCGAGGCGGCCGCTTCCCTTTAGTGAGGGTTAATGCTTCGAGCAGACATGATA
AGATACATTGATGAGTTTGGACAAACCACAACTAGAATGCAGTGAAAAAAATGCTTTATTTGTGAAATTT
GTGATGCTATTGCTTTATTTGTAACCATTATAAGCTGCAATAAACAAGTTAACAACAACAATTGCATTCA
TTTTATGTTTCAGGTTCAGGGGGAGATGTGGGAGGTTTTTTAAAGCAAGTAAAACCTCTACAAATGTGGT
AAAATCCGATAAGGATCGATCCGGGCTGGCGTAATAGCGAAGAGGCCCGCACCGATCGCCCTTCCCAACA
GTTGCGCAGCCTGAATGGCGAATGG
[124 nt withheld, positions 2616-2739]
C
[91 nt withheld, positions 2741-2831]
A
[49 nt withheld, positions 2833-2881]
CCTTTGACGTTGGAGTCCACGTTCTTT
[37 nt withheld, positions 2909-2945]
ACCCTATCTCGGTCTATTCTTTTGATTTATAAGGGATTTTGCCGATTTCGGCCTATTGGTTAAAAAATGA
GCTGATTTAACAAAAATTTAACGCGAATTTTAACAAAATATTAACGCTTACAATTTCCTGATGCGGTATT
TTCTCCTTACGCATCTGTGCGGTATTTCACACCGCATACGCGGATCTGCGCAGCACCATGGCCTGAAATA
ACCTCTGAAAGAGGAACTTGGTTAGGTACCTTCTGAGGCGGAAAGAACCAGCTGTGGAATGTGTGTCAGT
TAGGGTGTGGAAAGTCCCCAGGCTCCCCAGCAGGCAGAAGTATGCAAAGCATGCATCTCAATTAGTCAGC
AACCAGGTGTGGAAAGTCCCCAGGCTCCCCAGCAGGCAGAAGTATGCAAAGCATGCATCTCAATTAGTCA
GCAACCATAGTCCCGCCCCTAACTCCGCCCATCCCGCCCCTAACTCCGCCCAGTTCCGCCCATTCTCCGC
CCCATGGCTGACTAATTTTTTTTATTTATGCAGAGGCCGAGGCCGCCTCGGCCTCTGAGCTATTCCAGAA
GTAGTGAGGAGGCTTTTTTGGAGGCCTAGGCTTTTGCAAAAAGCTTGATTCTTCTGACACAACAGTCTCG
AACTTAAGGCTAGAGCCACCATGATTGAACAAGATGGATTGCACGCAGGTTCTCCGGCCGCTTGGGTGGA
GAGGCTATTCGGCTATGACTGGGCACAACAGACAATCGGCTGCTCTGATGCCGCCGTGTTCCGGCTGTCA
GCGCAGGGGCGCCCGGTTCTTTTTGTCAAGACCGACCTGTCCGGTGCCCTGAATGAACTGCAGGACGAGG
CAGCGCGGCTATCGTGGCTGGCCACGACGGGCGTTCCTTGCGCAGCTGTGCTCGACGTTGTCACTGAAGC
GGGAAGGGACTGGCTGCTATTGGGCGAAGTGCCGGGGCAGGATCTCCTGTCATCTCACCTTGCTCCTGCC
GAGAAAGTATCCATCATGGCTGATGCAATGCGGCGGCTGCATACGCTTGATCCGGCTACCTGCCCATTCG
ACCACCAAGCGAAACATCGCATCGAGCGAGCACGTACTCGGATGGAAGCCGGTCTTGTCGATCAGGATGA
TCTGGACGAAGAGCATCAGGGGCTCGCGCCAGCCGAACTGTTCGCCAGGCTCAAGGCGCGCATGCCCGAC
GGCGAGGATCTCGTCGTGACCCATGGCGATGCCTGCTTGCCGAATATCATGGTGGAAAATGGCCGCTTTT
CTGGATTCATCGACTGTGGCCGGCTGGGTGTGGCGGACCGCTATCAGGACATAGCGTTGGCTACCCGTGA
TATTGCTGAAGAGCTTGGCGGCGAATGGGCTGACCGCTTCCTCGTGCTTTACGGTATCGCCGCTCCCGAT
TCGCAGCGCATCGCCTTCTATCGCCTTCTTGACGAGTTCTTCTGAGCGGGACTCTGGGGTTCGAAATGAC
CGACCAAGCGACGCCCAACCTGCCATCACGATGGCCGCAATAAAATATCTTTATTTTCATTACATCTGTG
TGTTGGTTTTTTGTGTGAATCGATAGCGATAAGGATCCGCGTATGGTGCACTCTCAGTACAATCTGCTCT
GATGCCGCATAGTTAAGCCAGCCCCGACACCCGCCAACACCCGCTGACGCGCCCTGACGGGCTTGTCTGC
TCCCGGCATCCGCTTACAGACAAGCTGTGACCGTCTCCGGGAGCTGCATGTGTCAGAGGTTTTCACCGTC
ATCACCGAAACGCGCGAGACGAAAGGGCCTCGTGATACGCCTATTTTTATAGGTTAATGTCATGATAATA
ATGGTTTCTTAGACGTCAGGTGGCACTTTTCGGGGAAATGTGCGCGGAACCCCTATTTGTTTATTTTTCT
AAATACATTCAAATATGTATCCGCTCATGAGACAATAACCCTGATAAATGCTTCAATAATATTGAAAAAG
GAAGAGTATGAGTATTCAACATTTCCGTGTCGCCCTTATTCCCTTTTTTGCGGCATTTTGCCTTCCTGTT
TTTGCTCACCCAGAAACGCTGGTGAAAGTAAAAGATGCTGAAGATCAGTTGGGTGCACGAGTGGGTTACA
TCGAACTGGATCTCAACAGCGGTAAGATCCTTGAGAGTTTTCGCCCCGAAGAACGTTTTCCAATGATGAG
CACTTTTAAAGTTCTGCTATGTGGCGCGGTATTATCCCGTATTGACGCCGGGCAAGAGCAACTCGGTCGC
CGCATACACTATTCTCAGAATGACTTGGTTGAGTACTCACCAGTCACAGAAAAGCATCTTACGGATGGCA
TGACAGTAAGAGAATTATGCAGTGCTGCCATAACCATGAGTGATAACACTGCGGCCAACTTACTTCTGAC
AACGATCGGAGGACCGAAGGAGCTAACCGCTTTTTTGCACAACATGGGGGATCATGTAACTCGCCTTGAT
CGTTGGGAACCGGAGCTGAATGAAGCCATACCAAACGACGAGCGTGACACCACGATGCCTGTAGCAATGG
CAACAACGTTGCGCAAACTATTAACTGGCGAACTACTTACTCTAGCTTCCCGGCAACAATTAATAGACTG
GATGGAGGCGGATAAAGTTGCAGGACCACTTCTGCGCTCGGCCCTTCCGGCTGGCTGGTTTATTGCTGAT
AAATCTGGAGCCGGTGAGCGTGGGTCTCGCGGTATCATTGCAGCACTGGGGCCAGATGGTAAGCCCTCCC
GTATCGTAGTTATCTACACGACGGGGAGTCAGGCAACTATGGATGAACGAAATAGACAGATCGCTGAGAT
AGGTGCCTCACTGATTAAGCATTGGTAACTGTCAGACCAAGTTTACTCATATATACTTTAGATTGATTTA
AAACTTCATTTTTAATTTAAAAGGATCTAGGTGAAGATCCTTTTTGATAATCTCATGACCAAAATCCCTT
AACGTGAGTTTTCGTTCCACTGAGCGTCAGACCCCGTAGAAAAGATCAAAGGATCTTCTTGAGATCCTTT
TTTTCTGCGCGTAATCTGCTGCTTGCAAACAAAAAAACCACCGCTACCAGCGGTGGTTTGTTTGCCGGAT
CAAGAGCTACCAACTCTTTTTCCGAAGGTAACTGGCTTCAGCAGAGCGCAGATACCAAATACTGTTCTTC
TAGTGTAGCCGTAGTTAGGCCACCACTTCAAGAACTCTGTAGCACCGCCTACATACCTCGCTCTGCTAAT
CCTGTTACCAGTGGCTGCTGCCAGTGGCGATAAGTCGTGTCTTACCGGGTTGGACTCAAGACGATAGTTA
CCGGATAAGGCGCAGCGGTCGGGCTGAACGGGGGGTTCGTGCACACAGCCCAGCTTGGAGCGAACGACCT
ACACCGAACTGAGATACCTACAGCGTGAGCTATGAGAAAGCGCCACGCTTCCCGAAGGGAGAAAGGCGGA
CAGGTATCCGGTAAGCGGCAGGGTCGGAACAGGAGAGCGCACGAGGGAGCTTCCAGGGGGAAACGCCTGG
TATCTTTATAGTCCTGTCGGGTTTCGCCACCTCTGACTTGAGCGTCGATTTTTGTGATGCTCGTCAGGGG
GGCGGAGCCTATGGAAAAACGCCAGCAACGCGGCCTTTTTACGGTTCCTGGCCTTTTGCTGGCCTTTTGC
TCACATGGCTCGACAGATCT
